>Addgene plasmid #250780 | SpyCas9-T1048-cpGR2(#4670) | addgene full sequence | sequence record 501928 | Addgene NGS Result
GAGATTACCCTGGCCAACGGCGAGATCCGGAAGCGGCCTCTGATCGAGACAAACGGCGAAACCGGGGAGA
TCGTGTGGGATAAGGGCCGGGATTTTGCCACCGTGCGGAAAGTGCTGAGCATGCCCCAAGTGAATATCGT
GAAAAAGACCGAGGTGCAGACAGGCGGCTTCAGCAAAGAGTCTATCCTGCCCAAGAGGAACAGCGATAAG
CTGATCGCCAGAAAGAAGGACTGGGACCCTAAGAAGTACGGCGGCTTCGACAGCCCCACCGTGGCCTATT
CTGTGCTGGTGGTGGCCAAAGTGGAAAAGGGCAAGTCCAAGAAACTGAAGAGTGTGAAAGAGCTGCTGGG
GATCACCATCATGGAAAGAAGCAGCTTCGAGAAGAATCCCATCGACTTTCTGGAAGCCAAGGGCTACAAA
GAAGTGAAAAAGGACCTGATCATCAAGCTGCCTAAGTACTCCCTGTTCGAGCTGGAAAACGGCCGGAAGA
GAATGCTGGCCTCTGCCGGCGAACTGCAGAAGGGAAACGAACTGGCCCTGCCCTCCAAATATGTGAACTT
CCTGTACCTGGCCAGCCACTATGAGAAGCTGAAGGGCTCCCCCGAGGATAATGAGCAGAAACAGCTGTTT
GTGGAACAGCACAAGCACTACCTGGACGAGATCATCGAGCAGATCAGCGAGTTCTCCAAGAGAGTGATCC
TGGCCGACGCTAATCTGGACAAAGTGCTGTCCGCCTACAACAAGCACCGGGATAAGCCCATCAGAGAGCA
GGCCGAGAATATCATCCACCTGTTTACCCTGACCAATCTGGGAGCCCCTGCCGCCTTCAAGTACTTTGAC
ACCACCATCGACCGGAAGAGGTACACCAGCACCAAAGAGGTGCTGGACGCCACCCTGATCCACCAGAGCA
TCACCGGCCTGTACGAGACACGGATCGACCTGTCTCAGCTGGGAGGCGACAAAAGGCCGGCGGCCACGAA
AAAGGCCGGCCAGGCAAAAAAGAAAAAGGAATTCTAGCTGAAGTTCATCTGCACCAAAGCTTAAGTTTAA
ACCGCTGATCAGCCTCGACTGTGCCTTCTAGTTGCCAGCCATCTGTTGTTTGCCCCTCCCCCGTGCCTTC
CTTGACCCTGGAAGGTGCCACTCCCACTGTCCTTTCCTAATAAAATGAGGAAATTGCATCGCATTGTCTG
AGTAGGTGTCATTCTATTCTGGGGGGTGGGGTGGGGCAGGACAGCAAGGGGGAGGATTGGGAAGACAATA
GCAGGCATGCTGGGGATGCGGTGGGCTCTATGGCTTCTGAGGCGGAAAGAACCAGCTGGGGCTCTAGGGG
GTATCCCC
[124 nt withheld, positions 1339-1462]
C
[91 nt withheld, positions 1464-1554]
A
[49 nt withheld, positions 1556-1604]
CCTTTGACGTTGGAGTCCACGTTCTTTAATAGTGGACTCTTGTTCCAAACTGGAACAACACTCAACCCTA
TCTCGGTCTATTCTTTTGATTTATAAGGGATTTTGCCGATTTCGGCCTATTGGTTAAAAAATGAGCTGAT
TTAACAAAAATTTAACGCGAATTAATTCTGTGGAATGTGTGTCAGTTAGGGTGTGGAAAGTCCCCAGGCT
CCCCAGCAGGCAGAAGTATGCAAAGCATGCATCTCAATTAGTCAGCAACCAGGTGTGGAAAGTCCCCAGG
CTCCCCAGCAGGCAGAAGTATGCAAAGCATGCATCTCAATTAGTCAGCAACCATAGTCCCGCCCCTAACT
CCGCCCATCCCGCCCCTAACTCCGCCCAGTTCCGCCCATTCTACGCCCCATGGCTGACTAATTTTTTTTA
TTTATGCAGAGGCCGAGGCCGCCTCTGCCTCTGAGCTATTCCAGAAGTAGTGAGGAGGCTTTTTTGGAGG
CCTAGGCTTTTGCAAAAAGCTCCCGGGAGCTTGTATATCCATTTTCGGATCTGATCAAGAGACAGGATGA
GGATCGTTTCGCATGATTGAACAAGATGGATTGCACGCAGGTTCTCCGGCCGCTTGGGTGGAGAGGCTAT
TCGGCTATGACTGGGCACAACAGACAATCGGCTGCTCTGATGCCGCCGTGTTCCGGCTGTCAGCGCAGGG
GCGCCCGGTTCTTTTTGTCAAGACCGACCTGTCCGGTGCCCTGAATGAACTGCAGGACGAGGCAGCGCGG
CTATCGTGGCTGGCCACGACGGGCGTTCCTTGCGCAGCTGTGCTCGACGTTGTCACTGAAGCGGGAAGGG
ACTGGCTGCTATTGGGCGAAGTGCCGGGGCAGGATCTCCTGTCATCTCACCTTGCTCCTGCCGAGAAAGT
ATCCATCATGGCTGATGCAATGCGGCGGCTGCATACGCTTGATCCGGCTACCTGCCCATTCGACCACCAA
GCGAAACATCGCATCGAGCGAGCACGTACTCGGATGGAAGCCGGTCTTGTCGATCAGGATGATCTGGACG
AAGAGCATCAGGGGCTCGCGCCAGCCGAACTGTTCGCCAGGCTCAAGGCGCGCATGCCCGACGGCGAGGA
TCTCGTCGTGACCCATGGCGATGCCTGCTTGCCGAATATCATGGTGGAAAATGGCCGCTTTTCTGGATTC
ATCGACTGTGGCCGGCTGGGTGTGGCGGACCGCTATCAGGACATAGCGTTGGCTACCCGTGATATTGCTG
AAGAGCTTGGCGGCGAATGGGCTGACCGCTTCCTCGTGCTTTACGGTATCGCCGCTCCCGATTCGCAGCG
CATCGCCTTCTATCGCCTTCTTGACGAGTTCTTCTGAGCGGGACTCTGGGGTTCGAAATGACCGACCAAG
CGACGCCCAACCTGCCATCACGAGATTTCGATTCCACCGCCGCCTTCTATGAAAGGTTGGGCTTCGGAAT
CGTTTTCCGGGACGCCGGCTGGATGATCCTCCAGCGCGGGGATCTCATGCTGGAGTTCTTCGCCCACCCC
AACTTGTTTATTGCAGCTTATAATGGTTACAAATAAAGCAATAGCATCACAAATTTCACAAATAAAGCAT
TTTTTTCACTGCATTCTAGTTGTGGTTTGTCCAAACTCATCAATGTATCTTATCATGTCTGTATACCGTC
GACCTCTAGCTAGAGCTTGGCGTAATCATGGTCATAGCTGTTTCCTGTGTGAAATTGTTATCCGCTCACA
ATTCCACACAACATACGAGCCGGAAGCATAAAGTGTAAAGCCTGGGGTGCCTAATGAGTGAGCTAACTCA
CATTAATTGCGTTGCGCTCACTGCCCGCTTTCCAGTCGGGAAACCTGTCGTGCCAGCTGCATTAATGAAT
CGGCCAACGCGCGGGGAGAGGCGGTTTGCGTATTGGGCGCTCTTCCGCTTCCTCGCTCACTGACTCGCTG
CGCTCGGTCGTTCGGCTGCGGCGAGCGGTATCAGCTCACTCAAAGGCGGTAATACGGTTATCCACAGAAT
CAGGGGATAACGCAGGAAAGAACATGTGAGCAAAAGGCCAGCAAAAGGCCAGGAACCGTAAAAAGGCCGC
GTTGCTGGCGTTTTTCCATAGGCTCCGCCCCCCTGACGAGCATCACAAAAATCGACGCTCAAGTCAGAGG
TGGCGAAACCCGACAGGACTATAAAGATACCAGGCGTTTCCCCCTGGAAGCTCCCTCGTGCGCTCTCCTG
TTCCGACCCTGCCGCTTACCGGATACCTGTCCGCCTTTCTCCCTTCGGGAAGCGTGGCGCTTTCTCATAG
CTCACGCTGTAGGTATCTCAGTTCGGTGTAGGTCGTTCGCTCCAAGCTGGGCTGTGTGCACGAACCCCCC
GTTCAGCCCGACCGCTGCGCCTTATCCGGTAACTATCGTCTTGAGTCCAACCCGGTAAGACACGACTTAT
CGCCACTGGCAGCAGCCACTGGTAACAGGATTAGCAGAGCGAGGTATGTAGGCGGTGCTACAGAGTTCTT
GAAGTGGTGGCCTAACTACGGCTACACTAGAAGAACAGTATTTGGTATCTGCGCTCTGCTGAAGCCAGTT
ACCTTCGGAAAAAGAGTTGGTAGCTCTTGATCCGGCAAACAAACCACCGCTGGTAGCGGTGGTTTTTTTG
TTTGCAAGCAGCAGATTACGCGCAGAAAAAAAGGATCTCAAGAAGATCCTTTGATCTTTTCTACGGGGTC
TGACGCTCAGTGGAACGAAAACTCACGTTAAGGGATTTTGGTCATGAGATTATCAAAAAGGATCTTCACC
TAGATCCTTTTAAATTAAAAATGAAGTTTTAAATCAATCTAAAGTATATATGAGTAAACTTGGTCTGACA
GTTACCAATGCTTAATCAGTGAGGCACCTATCTCAGCGATCTGTCTATTTCGTTCATCCATAGTTGCCTG
ACTCCCCGTCGTGTAGATAACTACGATACGGGAGGGCTTACCATCTGGCCCCAGTGCTGCAATGATACCG
CGAGACCCACGCTCACCGGCTCCAGATTTATCAGCAATAAACCAGCCAGCCGGAAGGGCCGAGCGCAGAA
GTGGTCCTGCAACTTTATCCGCCTCCATCCAGTCTATTAATTGTTGCCGGGAAGCTAGAGTAAGTAGTTC
GCCAGTTAATAGTTTGCGCAACGTTGTTGCCATTGCTACAGGCATCGTGGTGTCACGCTCGTCGTTTGGT
ATGGCTTCATTCAGCTCCGGTTCCCAACGATCAAGGCGAGTTACATGATCCCCCATGTTGTGCAAAAAAG
CGGTTAGCTCCTTCGGTCCTCCGATCGTTGTCAGAAGTAAGTTGGCCGCAGTGTTATCACTCATGGTTAT
GGCAGCACTGCATAATTCTCTTACTGTCATGCCATCCGTAAGATGCTTTTCTGTGACTGGTGAGTACTCA
ACCAAGTCATTCTGAGAATAGTGTATGCGGCGACCGAGTTGCTCTTGCCCGGCGTCAATACGGGATAATA
CCGCGCCACATAGCAGAACTTTAAAAGTGCTCATCATTGGAAAACGTTCTTCGGGGCGAAAACTCTCAAG
GATCTTACCGCTGTTGAGATCCAGTTCGATGTAACCCACTCGTGCACCCAACTGATCTTCAGCATCTTTT
ACTTTCACCAGCGTTTCTGGGTGAGCAAAAACAGGAAGGCAAAATGCCGCAAAAAAGGGAATAAGGGCGA
CACGGAAATGTTGAATACTCATACTCTTCCTTTTTCAATATTATTGAAGCATTTATCAGGGTTATTGTCT
CATGAGCGGATACATATTTGAATGTATTTAGAAAAATAAACAAATAGGGGTTCCGCGCACATTTCCCCGA
AAAGTGCCACCTGACGTCGACGGATCGGGAGATCTCCCGATCCCCTATGGTGCACTCTCAGTACAATCTG
CTCTGATGCCGCATAGTTAAGCCAGTATCTGCTCCCTGCTTGTGTGTTGGAGGTCGCTGAGTAGTGCGCG
AGCAAAATTTAAGCTACAACAAGGCAAGGCTTGACCGACAATTGCATGAAGAATCTGCTTAGGGTTAGGC
GTTTTGCGCTGCTTCGCGATGTACGGGCCAGATATACGCGTTGACATTGATTATTGACTAGTTATTAATA
GTAATCAATTACGGGGTCATTAGTTCATAGCCCATATATGGAGTTCCGCGTTACATAACTTACGGTAAAT
GGCCCGCCTGGCTGACCGCCCAACGACCCCCGCCCATTGACGTCAATAATGACGTATGTTCCCATAGTAA
CGCCAATAGGGACTTTCCATTGACGTCAATGGGTGGAGTATTTACGGTAAACTGCCCACTTGGCAGTACA
TCAAGTGTATCATATGCCAAGTACGCCCCCTATTGACGTCAATGACGGTAAATGGCCCGCCTGGCATTAT
GCCCAGTACATGACCTTATGGGACTTTCCTACTTGGCAGTACATCTACGTATTAGTCATCGCTATTACCA
TGGTGATGCGGTTTTGGCAGTACATCAATGGGCGTGGATAGCGGTTTGACTCACGGGGATTTCCAAGTCT
CCACCCCATTGACGTCAATGGGAGTTTGTTTTGGCACCAAAATCAACGGGACTTTCCAAAATGTCGTAAC
AACTCCGCCCCATTGACGCAAATGGGCGGTAGGCGTGTACGGTGGGAGGTCTATATAAGCAGAGCTCTCT
GGCTAACTAGAGAACCCACTGCTTACTGGCTTATCGAAATTAATACGACTCACTATAGGGAGACCCAAGC
TGGCTAGCGTTTAAACGGGCCCTCTAGACTCGAGCGGTGCCACCATGGACTATAAGGACCACGACGGAGA
CTACAAGGATCATGATATTGATTACAAAGACGATGACGATAAGATGGCCCCAAAGAAGAAGCGGAAGGTC
GGTATCCACGGAGTCCCAGCAGCCGACAAGAAGTACAGCATCGGCCTGGACATCGGCACCAACTCTGTGG
GCTGGGCCGTGATCACCGACGAGTACAAGGTGCCCAGCAAGAAATTCAAGGTGCTGGGCAACACCGACCG
GCACAGCATCAAGAAGAACCTGATCGGAGCCCTGCTGTTCGACAGCGGCGAAACAGCCGAGGCCACCCGG
CTGAAGAGAACCGCCAGAAGAAGATACACCAGACGGAAGAACCGGATCTGCTATCTGCAAGAGATCTTCA
GCAACGAGATGGCCAAGGTGGACGACAGCTTCTTCCACAGACTGGAAGAGTCCTTCCTGGTGGAAGAGGA
TAAGAAGCACGAGCGGCACCCCATCTTCGGCAACATCGTGGACGAGGTGGCCTACCACGAGAAGTACCCC
ACCATCTACCACCTGAGAAAGAAACTGGTGGACAGCACCGACAAGGCCGACCTGCGGCTGATCTATCTGG
CCCTGGCCCACATGATCAAGTTCCGGGGCCACTTCCTGATCGAGGGCGACCTGAACCCCGACAACAGCGA
CGTGGACAAGCTGTTCATCCAGCTGGTGCAGACCTACAACCAGCTGTTCGAGGAAAACCCCATCAACGCC
AGCGGCGTGGACGCCAAGGCCATCCTGTCTGCCAGACTGAGCAAGAGCAGACGGCTGGAAAATCTGATCG
CCCAGCTGCCCGGCGAGAAGAAGAATGGCCTGTTCGGAAACCTGATTGCCCTGAGCCTGGGCCTGACCCC
CAACTTCAAGAGCAACTTCGACCTGGCCGAGGATGCCAAACTGCAGCTGAGCAAGGACACCTACGACGAC
GACCTGGACAACCTGCTGGCCCAGATCGGCGACCAGTACGCCGACCTGTTTCTGGCCGCCAAGAACCTGT
CCGACGCCATCCTGCTGAGCGACATCCTGAGAGTGAACACCGAGATCACCAAGGCCCCCCTGAGCGCCTC
TATGATCAAGAGATACGACGAGCACCACCAGGACCTGACCCTGCTGAAAGCTCTCGTGCGGCAGCAGCTG
CCTGAGAAGTACAAAGAGATTTTCTTCGACCAGAGCAAGAACGGCTACGCCGGCTACATTGACGGCGGAG
CCAGCCAGGAAGAGTTCTACAAGTTCATCAAGCCCATCCTGGAAAAGATGGACGGCACCGAGGAACTGCT
CGTGAAGCTGAACAGAGAGGACCTGCTGCGGAAGCAGCGGACCTTCGACAACGGCAGCATCCCCCACCAG
ATCCACCTGGGAGAGCTGCACGCCATTCTGCGGCGGCAGGAAGATTTTTACCCATTCCTGAAGGACAACC
GGGAAAAGATCGAGAAGATCCTGACCTTCCGCATCCCCTACTACGTGGGCCCTCTGGCCAGGGGAAACAG
CAGATTCGCCTGGATGACCAGAAAGAGCGAGGAAACCATCACCCCCTGGAACTTCGAGGAAGTGGTGGAC
AAGGGCGCTTCCGCCCAGAGCTTCATCGAGCGGATGACCAACTTCGATAAGAACCTGCCCAACGAGAAGG
TGCTGCCCAAGCACAGCCTGCTGTACGAGTACTTCACCGTGTATAACGAGCTGACCAAAGTGAAATACGT
GACCGAGGGAATGAGAAAGCCCGCCTTCCTGAGCGGCGAGCAGAAAAAGGCCATCGTGGACCTGCTGTTC
AAGACCAACCGGAAAGTGACCGTGAAGCAGCTGAAAGAGGACTACTTCAAGAAAATCGAGTGCTTCGACT
CCGTGGAAATCTCCGGCGTGGAAGATCGGTTCAACGCCTCCCTGGGCACATACCACGATCTGCTGAAAAT
TATCAAGGACAAGGACTTCCTGGACAATGAGGAAAACGAGGACATTCTGGAAGATATCGTGCTGACCCTG
ACACTGTTTGAGGACAGAGAGATGATCGAGGAACGGCTGAAAACCTATGCCCACCTGTTCGACGACAAAG
TGATGAAGCAGCTGAAGCGGCGGAGATACACCGGCTGGGGCAGGCTGAGCCGGAAGCTGATCAACGGCAT
CCGGGACAAGCAGTCCGGCAAGACAATCCTGGATTTCCTGAAGTCCGACGGCTTCGCCAACAGAAACTTC
ATGCAGCTGATCCACGACGACAGCCTGACCTTTAAAGAGGACATCCAGAAAGCCCAGGTGTCCGGCCAGG
GCGATAGCCTGCACGAGCACATTGCCAATCTGGCCGGCAGCCCCGCCATTAAGAAGGGCATCCTGCAGAC
AGTGAAGGTGGTGGACGAGCTCGTGAAAGTGATGGGCCGGCACAAGCCCGAGAACATCGTGATCGAAATG
GCCAGAGAGAACCAGACCACCCAGAAGGGACAGAAGAACAGCCGCGAGAGAATGAAGCGGATCGAAGAGG
GCATCAAAGAGCTGGGCAGCCAGATCCTGAAAGAACACCCCGTGGAAAACACCCAGCTGCAGAACGAGAA
GCTGTACCTGTACTACCTGCAGAATGGGCGGGATATGTACGTGGACCAGGAACTGGACATCAACCGGCTG
TCCGACTACGATGTGGACCATATCGTGCCTCAGAGCTTTCTGAAGGACGACTCCATCGACAACAAGGTGC
TGACCAGAAGCGACAAGAACCGGGGCAAGAGCGACAACGTGCCCTCCGAAGAGGTCGTGAAGAAGATGAA
GAACTACTGGCGGCAGCTGCTGAACGCCAAGCTGATTACCCAGAGAAAGTTCGACAATCTGACCAAGGCC
GAGAGAGGCGGCCTGAGCGAACTGGATAAGGCCGGCTTCATCAAGAGACAGCTGGTGGAAACCCGGCAGA
TCACAAAGCACGTGGCACAGATCCTGGACTCCCGGATGAACACTAAGTACGACGAGAATGACAAGCTGAT
CCGGGAAGTGAAAGTGATCACCCTGAAGTCCAAGCTGGTGTCCGATTTCCGGAAGGATTTCCAGTTTTAC
AAAGTGCGCGAGATCAACAACTACCACCACGCCCACGACGCCTACCTGAACGCCGTCGTGGGAACCGCCC
TGATCAAAAAGTACCCTAAGCTGGAAAGCGAGTTCGTGTACGGCGACTACAAGGTGTACGACGTGCGGAA
GATGATCGCCAAGAGCGAGCAGGAAATCGGCAAGGCTACCGCCAAGTACTTCTTCTACAGCAACATCATG
AACTTTTTCAAGACCAGCGGAAACAGCAGCCAGAACTGGCAGAGGTTCTACCAGCTGACCAAGCTGCTGG
ACAGCATGCACGAGATGGTGGGCGGCCTGCTCCAGTTCTGCTTCTACACCTTCGTGAACAAGAGCCTGAG
CGTGGAGTTCCCCGAGATGCTGGCCGAGATCATCAGCAACCAGCTGCCTAAGTTTAATGCCGGCAGCGTG
AAGCCCCTGCTGTTCCACCAGAAGGGGGGCGGAAGCGGCGGATCCGGCGGATCTGGCGGATCGGGCGGGA
GTGGACTGATCAGCCTGCTGGAGGTGATCGAGCCCGAGGTGCTGTACAGCGGCTACGACAGCACCCTGCC
CGACACCAGCACCAGGCTGATGAGCACCCTGAACAGGCTGGGCGGCAGGCAGGTGGTGAGCGCCGTGAAG
TGGGCCAAGGCCCTGCCCGGCTTCAGGAACCTGCACCTGGACGACCAGATGACCCTGCTGCAGTACAGCT
GGATGAGCCTGATGGCCTTCAGCCTGGGCTGGAGGAGCTACAAGCAGAGCAACGGCAACATGCTGTGCTT
CGCCCCCGACCTGGTGATCAACGAGGAGAGGATGCAGCTGCCCTACATGTACGACCAGTGCCAGCAGATG
CTGAAGATCAGCAGCGAGTTCGTGAGGCTGCAGGTGAGCTACGACGAGTACCTGTGCATGAAGGTGCTGC
TGCTGCTGAGCACCGTGCCCAAGGACGGCCTGAAGAGCCAGGCCGTGTTCGACGAGATCAGGATGACCTA
CATCAAGGAGCTGGGCAAGGCCATCGTGAAGAGGGAGGGCGGAAGC
Features (pLannotate 1.2.2; 25 found; start..end, strand, type, name):
    961..1008    +  CDS            nucleoplasmin NLS: bipartite nuclear localization signal from nucleoplasmin
   1069..1293    +  polyA_signal   bGH poly(A) signal: bovine growth hormone polyadenylation signal
   1297..1318    +  promoter       SV40 promoter (fragment): SV40 enhancer and early promoter
   1339..1767    +  rep_origin     f1 ori (sequence partly withheld): f1 bacteriophage origin of replication; arrow indicates direction of (+) strand synthesis
   1781..2110    +  promoter       SV40 promoter: SV40 enhancer and early promoter
   2177..2968    +  CDS            neo: KKA2_KLEPN - Also known as kan, nptII. Experimental evidence at protein level: Swiss-Prot protein existence level 1. Resistance to kanamycin, neomycin, paromomycin, ribostamycin, butirosin and gentamicin B. From Klebsiella pneumoniae.
   2992..3150    +  CDS            ble (fragment): BLE_KLEPN - Experimental evidence at protein level: Swiss-Prot protein existence level 1. Binding protein with a strong affinity to the bleomycin family of antibiotics. Binds to CL990; an antimitotic-antibiotic compound. From Klebsiella pneumoniae.
   3145..3266    +  polyA_signal   SV40 poly(A) signal: SV40 polyadenylation signal
   3339..3355    -  protein_bind   lac operator: The lac repressor binds to the lac operator to inhibit transcription in E. coli. This inhibition can be relieved by adding lactose or isopropyl-β-D-thiogalactopyranoside (IPTG). lac repressor encoded by lacI
   3363..3393    -  promoter       lac promoter: promoter for the E. coli lac operon
   3408..3429    -  protein_bind   CAP binding site: CAP binding activates transcription in the presence of cAMP. E. coli catabolite activator protein
   3442..3534    -  CDS            lacI (fragment): lac repressor; lacI; The lac repressor binds to the lac operator to inhibit transcription in E. coli. This inhibition can be relieved by adding lactose or isopropyl-β-D-thiogalactopyranoside (IPTG).
   3717..4305    -  rep_origin     ori: high-copy-number ColE1/pMB1/pBR322/pUC origin of replication
   4476..5336    -  CDS            AmpR: β-lactamase; bla; confers resistance to ampicillin, carbenicillin, and related antibiotics
   5337..5441    -  promoter       AmpR promoter: bla
   5500..5552    -  misc_feature   bom (fragment): basis of mobility region from pBR322
   5707..6086    +  enhancer       CMV enhancer: human cytomegalovirus immediate early enhancer
   6087..6290    +  promoter       CMV promoter: human cytomegalovirus (CMV) immediate early promoter
   6286..6319    +  LTR            5' LTR (truncated) (fragment): truncated 5' long terminal repeat (LTR) from HIV-1
   6335..6353    +  promoter       T7 promoter: promoter for bacteriophage T7 RNA polymerase
   6529..8130    +  CDS            Cas9(N): N-terminal portion of Streptococcus pyogenes Cas9 (Zetsche et al., 2015)
   8131..9669    +  CDS            Cas9(C) (fragment): C-terminal portion of Streptococcus pyogenes Cas9 (Zetsche et al., 2015)
   9664..9888    +  CDS            NR3C2 (fragment): MCR_SHEEP - Also known as MLR. Experimental evidence at transcript level: Swiss-Prot protein existence level 2. Receptor for both mineralocorticoids (MC) such as aldosterone and glucocorticoids (GC) such as corticosterone or cortisol. Binds to mineralocorticoid response elements (MRE) and transactivates target genes. The effect of MC is to increase ion and water transport and thus raise extracellular fluid volume and blood pressure and lower potassium levels (By similarity). From Ovis aries (Sheep).
   9940..10470   +  CDS            nr3c1 (fragment): GCR_ONCMY - Also known as grl. Experimental evidence at protein level: Swiss-Prot protein existence level 1. Receptor for glucocorticoids (GC) (PubMed:7649084, PubMed:8766708). Has a dual mode of action: as a transcription factor that binds to glucocorticoid response elements (GRE), both for nuclear and mitochondrial DNA, and as a modulator of other transcription factors (By similarity). Affects inflammatory responses, cellular proliferation and differentiation in target tissues (By similarity). Involved in chromatin remodeling (By similarity). Plays a role in rapid mRNA degradation by binding
  10470..960     +  CDS            Cas9(C) (fragment) (across the origin): C-terminal portion of Streptococcus pyogenes Cas9 (Zetsche et al., 2015)
