[The description below was written by a language model from this plasmid's Addgene catalogue record and pLannotate feature annotations shown in this document.]
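Description:
SpyCas9-T1048-cpGR2(#4670) is a mammalian expression plasmid built on the pcDNA3.1 backbone that encodes an allosterically switchable Streptococcus pyogenes Cas9. The Cas9 coding sequence is interrupted after residue T1048 by a domain called cpGR2. The automated annotation matches this segment to steroid (glucocorticoid/mineralocorticoid) receptor fragments, and the name suggests a circularly permuted glucocorticoid receptor ligand-binding domain. The sheep and trout hits in the feature table are homology matches only; the catalogue lists the insert species as human. In the feature map the Cas9 reading frame runs through the N-terminal portion and part of the C-terminal portion, then the receptor-derived segment, and resumes with the rest of Cas9 across the numbering origin of the circular sequence. It ends in a nucleoplasmin bipartite nuclear localization signal. The catalogue records an N-terminal 3xFLAG tag for detection, although the feature table does not annotate it.

Expression is driven by the CMV immediate-early enhancer and promoter and terminated by the bGH polyadenylation signal. A T7 promoter lies upstream of the coding sequence. An SV40 promoter-driven neomycin resistance cassette with an SV40 poly(A) signal allows G418 selection in mammalian cells. In E. coli the plasmid is maintained through a high-copy ColE1/pUC-type origin and ampicillin resistance, and an f1 origin is also present. No guide RNA cassette is annotated, so the sgRNA would presumably be supplied separately. According to the record, the construct provides a potent Cas9 that is activated by a chemical ligand and deactivated by temperature, developed in work on modular engineering of thermoresponsive allosteric proteins. The record does not name the activating compound or the temperature range.
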