Addgene plasmid #250780: SpyCas9-T1048-cpGR2(#4670)
Purpose: Potent chemically-activated and temperature-deactivated SpyCas9
Depositing lab: Dominik Niopek. Depositing organization: Universitaet Heidelberg. Publication: Modular engineering of thermoresponsive allosteric proteins. Kroell AS, Hoffmann KH, Motzkus NA, Lemmen N, Happ N, Wolf B, von Bachmann AL, Southern N, Vogd F, Aschenbrenner S, Niopek D, Mathony J. Nat Chem Biol. 2026 Feb 12. doi: 10.1038/s41589-026-02151-y. PubMed 41680487.
Backbone
  Vector backbone: pcDNA3.1
  Backbone size w/o insert (bp): 5565
  Vector type: Mammalian Expression, CRISPR
  Selectable markers: Neomycin (select with G418)
Growth in bacteria
  Bacterial resistance: Ampicillin, 100 μg/mL
  Growth temperature: 37°C
  Growth strain: DH5alpha
  Copy number: High Copy
Gene/Insert
  Gene/Insert name: SpyCas9 with a cpGR2 insertion behind T1048
  Species: H. sapiens (human)
  Insert size (bp): 5079
  Tag / fusion protein: 3xFLAG (N terminal on insert)
  Cloning method: Golden Gate
Terms and licenses: Academic/Nonprofit Terms; Industry Terms: Not Available to Industry
How to cite: SpyCas9-T1048-cpGR2(#4670) was a gift from Dominik Niopek (Addgene plasmid # 250780 ; http://n2t.net/addgene:250780 ; RRID:Addgene_250780)
